>Addgene plasmid #145496 | pGBW-m4046468 | depositor full sequence | sequence record 287673 | Full Sequence
GCGGCCGCTTGCTATATTGAAGTACGGATTAGAAGCCGCCGAGCGGGCGACAGCCCTCCGACGGAAGACT
CTCCTCCGTGCGTCCTCGTCTTCACCGGTCGCGTTCCTGAAACGCAGATGTGCCTCGCGCCGCACTGCTC
CGAACAATAAAGATTCTACAATACTAGCTTTTATGGTTATGAAGAGGAAAAATTGGCAGTAACCTGGCCC
CACAAACCTTCAAATTAACGAATCAAATTAACAACCATAGGATGATAATGCGATTAGTTTTTTAGCCTTA
TTTCTGGGGTAATTAATCAGCGAAGCGATGATTTTTGATCTATTAACAGATATATAAATGGAAAAGCTGC
ATAACCACTTTAACTAATACTTTCAACATTTTCAGTTTGTATTACTTCTTATTCAAATGTCATAAAAGTA
TCAACAAAAAATTGTTAATATACCTCTATACTTTAACGTCAAGGAGAAAAAACTATAATGAACAATGAGC
TTTCTCCTGTTGCTTTACGGCAGATGTCCTGCGCAGCTGGAACAACGCAAACTGCCTGTACTGACGATAA
CGCTCTAGCTTACTATAACACCACTAAAGGTGGTAGATTCGTCTTGGCCTTGTTGTCAGACCTGCAAGAT
TTGAAGTGGGCGAGATTTCCAAAGAGCGATGGCACTGGTACCATATACACCGAATTAGAACCACCCTGTC
GTTTCGTGACCGACACTCCAAAAGGTCCGAAGGTTAAGTATTTGTACTTTATTAAGGGTTTAAATAACTT
GAATCGAGGTATGGTTCTGGGGTCTTTGGCTGCTACAGTCAGACTCCAACTCGTGCCGAGAGGTTCTGAT
TATAAAGATCATGATGGTGATTATAAAGATCATGATATTGATTATAAAGATGATGATGATAAATAAACAG
GCCCCTTTTCCTTTGTCGATATCATGTAATTAGTTATGTCACGCTTACATTCACGCCCTCCTCCCACATC
CGCTCTAACCGAAAAGGAAGGAGTTAGACAACCTGAAGTCTAGGTCCCTATTTATTTTTTTTAATAGTTA
TGTTAGTATTAAGAACGTTATTTATATTTCAAATTTTTCTTTTTTTTCTGTACAAAGCGGCCGCCGAACC
ACTAGTGCACTGCAGTACACGGTTTCCTTGAAATTTTTTTGATTCGGTAATCTCCGAACAGAAGGAAGAA
CGAAGGAAGGAGCACAGACTTAGATTGGTATATATACGCATATGTAGTGTTGAAGAAACATGAAATTGCC
CAGTATTCTTAACCCAACTGCACAGAACAAAAACGTGCAGGAAACGAAGATAAATCATGTCGAAAGCTAC
ATATAAGGAACGTGCTGCTACTCATCCTAGTCCTGTTGCTGCCAAGCTATTTAATATCATGCACGAAAAG
CAAACAAACTTGTGTGCTTCATTGGATGTTCGTACCACCAAGGAATTACTGGAGTTAGTTGAAGCATTAG
GTCCCAAAATTTGTTTACTAAAAACACATGTGGATATCTTGACTGATTTTTCCATGGAGGGCACAGTTAA
GCCGCTAAAGGCATTATCCGCCAAGTACAATTTTTTACTCTTCGAGGACAGAAAATTTGCTGACATTGGT
AATACAGTCAAATTGCAGTACTCTGCGGGTGTATACAGAATAGCAGAATGGGCAGACATTACGAATGCAC
ACGGTGTGGTGGGCCCAGGTATTGTTAGCGGTTTGAAGCAGGCGGCAGAAGAAGTAACAAAGGAACCTAG
AGGCCTTTTGATGTTAGCAGAATTGTCATGCAAGGGCTCCCTATCTACTGGAGAATATACTAAGGGTACT
GTTGACATTGCGAAGAGCGACAAAGATTTTGTTATCGGCTTTATTGCTCAAAGAGACATGGGTGGAAGAG
ATGAAGGTTACGATTGGTTGATTATGACACCCGGTGTGGGTTTAGATGACAAGGGAGATGCATTGGGTCA
ACAGTATAGAACCGTGGATGATGTGGTTTCTACAGGATCTGACATTATTATTGTTGGAAGAGGACTATTT
GCAAAGGGAAGGGATGCTAAGGTAGAGGGTGAACGTTACAGAAAAGCAGGCTGGGAAGCATATTTGAGAA
GATGCGGCCAGCAAAACTAAAAAACTGTATTATAAGTAAATGCATGTATACTAAACTCACAAATTAGAGC
TTCAATTTAATTATATCAGTTATTACCCGAGTAACGAAGCATCTGTGCTTCATTTTGTAGAACAAAAATG
CAACGCGAGAGCGCTAATTTTTCAAACAAAGAATCTGAGCTGCATTTTTACAGAACAGAAATGCAACGCG
AAAGCGCTATTTTACCAACGAAGAATCTGTGCTTCATTTTTGTAAAACAAAAATGCAACGCGAGAGCGCT
AATTTTTCAAACAAAGAATCTGAGCTGCATTTTTACAGAACAGAAATGCAACGCGAGAGCGCTATTTTAC
CAACAAAGAATCTATACTTCTTTTTTGTTCTACAAAAATGCATCCCGAGAGCGCTATTTTTCTAACAAAG
CATCTTAGATTACTTTTTTTCTCCTTTGTGCGCTCTATAATGCAGTCTCTTGATAACTTTTTGCACTGTA
GGTCCGTTAAGGTTAGAAGAAGGCTACTTTGGTGTCTATTTTCTCTTCCATAAAAAAAGCCTGACTCCAC
TTCCCGCGTTTACTGATTACTAGCGAAGCTGCGGGTGCATTTTTTCAAGATAAAGGCATCCCCGATTATA
TTCTATACCGATGTGGATTGCGCATACTTTGTGAACAGAAAGTGATAGCGTTGATGATTCTTCATTGGTC
AGAAAATTATGAACGGTTTCTTCTATTTTGTCTCTATATACTACGTATAGGAAATGTTTACATTTTCGTA
TTGTTTTCGATTCACTCTATGAATAGTTCTTACTACAATTTTTTTGTCTAAAGAGTAATACTAGAGATAA
ACATAAAAAATGTAGAGGTCGAGTTTAGATGCAAGTTCAAGGAGCGAAAGGTGGATGGGTAGGTTATATA
GGGATATAGCACAGAGATATATAGCAAAGAGATACTTTTGAGCAATGTTTGTGGAAGCGGTATTCGCAAT
ATTTTAGTAGCTCGTTACAGTCCGGTGCGTTTTTGGTTTTTTGAAAGTGCGTCATCAGAGCGCTTTTGGT
TTTCAAAAGCGCTCTGAAGTTCCTATACTTTCTAGCTAGAGAATAGGAACTTCCCGAGCGGCCGCGTGTT
ACAAGCTTGACTCCAGCGTAACTGGACTGCAATCAACTCACTGGCTCACCTTCACGGGTGGGCCTTTCTT
CGGTAGAAAATCAAAGGATCTTCTTGAGATCCTTTTTTTCTGCGCGTAATCTGCTGCTTGCAAACAAAAA
AACCACCGCTACCAGCGGTGGTTTGTTTGCCGGATCAAGAGCTACCAACTCTTTTTCCGAGGTAACTGGC
TTCAGCAGAGCGCAGATACCAAATACTGTTCTTCTAGTGTAGCCGTAGTTAGGCCACCACTTCAAGAACT
CTGTAGCACCGCCTACATACCTCGCTCTGCTAATCCTGTTACCAGTGGCTGCTGCCAGTGGCGATAAGTC
GTGTCTTACCGGGTTGGACTCAAGACGATAGTTACCGGATAAGGCGCAGCGGTCGGGCTGAACGGGGGGT
TCGTGCACACAGCCCAGCTTGGAGCGAACGACCTACACCGAACTGAGATACCTACAGCGTGAGCTATGAG
AAAGCGCCACGCTTCCCGAAGGGAGAAAGGCGGACAGGTATCCGGTAAGCGGCAGGGTCGGAACAGGAGA
GCGCACGAGGGAGCTTCCAGGGGTAAACGCCTGGTATCTTTATAGTCCTGTCGGGTTTCGCCACCTCTGA
CTTGAGCATCGATTTTTGTGATGCTCGTCAGGGGGGCGGAGCCTATGGAAAAACGCCAGCAACGCAGAAA
GGCCCACCCGAAGGTGAGCCAGGTGATTACATTTGGGCCCTCATCAGAGGTTTTCACCGTCATCACCGAA
ACGCGCGAGGCAGCTGCGGTAAAGCTCATCAGCGTGGTCGTGAAGCGATTCACAGATGTCTGCCTGTTCA
TCCGCGTCCAGCTCGTTGAGTTTCTCCAGAAGCGTTAATGTCTGGCTTCTGATAAAGCGGGCCATGTTAA
GGGCGGTTTTTTCCTGTTTGGTCACTTACCAATGCTTAATCAGTGAGGCACCTATCTCAGCGATCTGTCT
ATTTCGTTCATCCATAGTTGCCTGACTCCCCGTCGTGTAGATAACTACGATGCGGGAGGGCTTACCATCT
GGCCCCAGTGCTGCAATGATACCGCGAGACCCACGCTCACCGGCTCCAGATTTATCAGCAATAAACCAGC
CAGCCGGGAGGGCCGAGCGCAGAAGTGATCCTGCAACTTTATCCGCCTCCATCCAGTCTATTAATTGTTG
CCGGGAAGCTAGAGTAAGTAGTTCGCCAGTTAATAGTTTGCGCAACGTTGTTGCCATTGCTACAGGCATC
GTGGTGTCACGCTCGTCGTTTGGTATGGCTTCATTCAGCTCCGGTTCCCAACGATCAAGGCGAGTTACAT
GATCCCCCATGTTGTGCAAAAAAGCGGTTAGCTCCTTCGGTCCTCCGATCGTTGCCAGAAGTAAGTTGGC
CGCAGTGTTATCACTCATGGTTATGGCAGCACTGCATAATTCTCTTACTGTCATGCCATCCGTGAGATGC
TTTTCTGTGACTGGTGAGTACTCAACCAAGTCATTCTGAGAATAGTGTATGCGGCGACCGAGTTGCTCTT
GCCCGGCGTCAATACGGGATAATACCGCGCCACATAGCAGAACTTTAAAAGTGCTCATCATTGGAAAACG
TTCTTCGGGGCGTAAACTCTCAAGGATCTTACCGCTGTTGAGATCCAGTTCGATGTAACCCACTCGTGCA
CCCAACTGATCTTCAGCATCTTTTACTTTCACCAGCGTTTCTGGGTGAGCAAAAACAGGAAGGCAAAATG
CCGCAAAAAAGGGAATAAGGGCGACACGGAAATGTTGAATACTCATTTTAGCTTCCTTAGCTCCTGAAAA
TCTCGATAACTCAAAAAATACGCCCGGTAGTGATCTTATTTCATTATGGTGAAAGTTGGAACCTCTTACG
TGCCGATCAAGTCAAAAGCCTCCGGTCGGAGGCTTTTGACTTTCTGCTATGGAGGTCAGGTATGATTTAA
ATGGTCAGTTAGA
Features (pLannotate 1.2.2; 13 found; start..end, strand, type, name):
     25..466     +  promoter       GAL1 promoter: S. cerevisiae GAL1; inducible promoter, regulated by Gal4
    837..854     +  CDS            3xFLAG (fragment): three tandem FLAG® epitope tags, followed by an enterokinase cleavage site
    932..1104    +  terminator     CYC1 terminator (fragment): S. cerevisiae CYC1; transcription terminator for CYC1
   1140..1316    +  promoter       URA3 promoter (fragment): S. cerevisiae URA3
   1317..2120    +  CDS            URA3: orotidine-5'-phosphate decarboxylase, required for uracil biosynthesis; S. cerevisiae URA3; yeast auxotrophic marker, counterselectable with 5-fluoroorotic acid (5-FOA)
   2203..3185    -  rep_origin     2μ ori: yeast 2μ plasmid origin of replication
   3263..3292    +  terminator     T3Te terminator: phage T3 early transcription terminator
   3314..3901    +  rep_origin     ori: high-copy-number ColE1/pMB1/pBR322/pUC origin of replication
   3913..3940    -  terminator     T7Te terminator: phage T7 early transcription terminator
   3964..4155    -  CDS            rop: Rop protein, which maintains plasmids at low copy number; rop
   4156..5016    -  CDS            AmpR: β-lactamase; bla; confers resistance to ampicillin, carbenicillin, and related antibiotics
   5017..5119    -  promoter       cat promoter: promoter of the E. coli cat gene encoding chloramphenicol acetyltransferase
   5120..5151    -  terminator     tonB terminator: bidirectional E. coli tonB-P14 transcription terminator
