[The description below was written by a language model from this plasmid's Addgene catalogue record and pLannotate feature annotations shown in this document.]
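Description:
pGBW-m4046468 is an episomal yeast expression plasmid built for galactose-inducible production of the SARS-CoV-2 non-structural protein nsp9 in Saccharomyces cerevisiae. It is an E. coli–yeast shuttle vector. In bacteria it replicates from a high-copy ColE1/pUC-type origin and is selected with ampicillin through a β-lactamase gene that the annotation places downstream of a cat promoter. In yeast it is maintained at high copy by the 2μ origin and selected by uracil prototrophy through a URA3 cassette, which can also be counterselected with 5-FOA. Short phage T3 and T7 early terminators and a tonB terminator flank the bacterial modules, presumably to insulate them from read-through transcription. The feature table also calls a short rop segment next to AmpR, although the catalogue lists the plasmid as high copy.

The payload is a synthetic nsp9 coding sequence of about 340 bp, corresponding to the nsp9 portion of the viral ORF1ab polyprotein and recoded for S. cerevisiae codon usage. It sits between the GAL1 promoter, which is regulated by Gal4 and induced by galactose, and a CYC1 terminator. The insert itself is not annotated in the feature table but would occupy the gap between the promoter and the tag. According to the catalogue, the backbone supplies a C-terminal thrombin-cleavable 3xFLAG tag, allowing immunodetection or affinity capture followed by tag removal. The automated annotation detects only a fragment of the 3xFLAG sequence. The sequence record is 5,193 nt, somewhat larger than the sum of the listed backbone and insert sizes. The construct is suited to inducible expression and purification of nsp9 in yeast.
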