Addgene plasmid #145496: pGBW-m4046468
Purpose: Yeast Expression plasmid for SARS-CoV-2 nsp9
Depositing lab: Ginkgo Bioworks & Benjie Chen. Depositing organization: Ginkgo Bioworks.
Backbone
  Vector backbone: AmpR; 2u URA3
  Backbone size w/o insert (bp): 4078
  Vector type: Yeast Expression
  Selectable markers: URA3
Growth in bacteria
  Bacterial resistance: Ampicillin, 100 μg/mL
  Growth temperature: 37°C
  Growth strain: DH5alpha
  Copy number: High Copy
Gene/Insert
  Gene/Insert name: SARS-CoV-2 nsp9
  Species: S. cerevisiae (budding yeast); Severe acute respiratory syndrome coronavirus 2
  Insert size (bp): 338
  Mutation: Saccharomyces cerevisiae recode 1
  Entrez Gene: ORF1ab (a.k.a. GU280_gp01)
  Promoter: pGAL1
  Tag / fusion protein: Cleavable thrombin;3xFLAG (C terminal on backbone)
  Cloning method: Unknown
Resource information
  A portion of this plasmid was derived from a plasmid made by: GinkgoBioworks
Depositor comments: NCBI Reference Sequence: YP_009725305.1Created by gene synthesis with Not1 site.
How to cite: pGBW-m4046468 was a gift from Ginkgo Bioworks & Benjie Chen (Addgene plasmid # 145496 ; http://n2t.net/addgene:145496 ; RRID:Addgene_145496)
